Addgene plasmid #230535: AiP1532 - pAAV-AiE2037m-minBG-SYFP2-WPRE3-BGHpA
Purpose: AiE2037m is an enhancer sequence, designed to drive AAV-mediated transgene expression in specific populations of brain cells
Depositing lab: Allen Institute for Brain Science & Bosiljka Tasic. Depositing organization: Allen Institute. Publication: A suite of enhancer AAVs and transgenic mouse lines for genetic access to cortical cell types. Ben-Simon Y, Hooper M, Narayan S, Daigle TL, Dwivedi D, Way SW, Oster A, Stafford DA, Mich JK, Taormina MJ, Martinez RA, Opitz-Araya X, Roth JR, Alexander JR, Allen S, Amster A, Arbuckle J, Ayala A, Baker PM, Bakken TE, Barcelli T, Barta S, Bendrick J, Bertagnolli D, Bielstein C, Bishwakarma P, Bowlus J, Boyer G, Brouner K, Casian B, Casper T, Chakka AB, Chakrabarty R, Chance RK, Chavan S, Clark M, Colbert K, Collman F, Daniel S, Departee M, DiValentin P, Donadio N, Dotson N, Egdorf T, Fliss T, Gabitto M, Garcia J, Gary A, Gasperini M, Gloe J, Goldy J, Gore BB, Graybuck L, Greisman N, Haeseleer F, Halterman C, Haradon Z, Hastings SD, Helback O, Ho W, Hockemeyer D, Huang C, Huff S, Hunker A, Johansen N, Jones D, Juneau Z, Kalmbach B, Kannan M, Khem S, Kussick E, Kutsal R, Larsen R, Lee C, Lee AY, Leibly M, Lenz GH, Li S, Liang E, Lusk N, Madigan Z, Malloy J, Malone J, McCue R, Melchor J, Mollenkopf T, Moosman S, Morin E, Newman D, Ng L, Ngo K, Omstead V, Otto S, Oyama A, Pena N, Pham T, Phillips E, Pom CA, Potekhina L, Ransford S, Ray PL, Rette D, Reynoldson C, Rimorin C, Rocha D, Ruiz A, Sanchez REA, Sawyer L, Sedeno-Cortes A, Sevigny JP, Shapovalova N, Shepard N, Shulga L, Sigler AR, Siverts L, Soliman S, Somasundaram S, Staats B, Stewart K, Szelenyi E, Tieu M, Trader C, Tran A, van Velthoven CTJ, Walker M, Wang Y, Weed N, Wirthlin M, Wood T, Wynalda B, Yao Z, Zhou T, Ariza J, Dee N, Reding M, Ronellenfitch K, Mufti S, Sunkin SM, Smith KA, Esposito L, Waters J, Thyagarajan B, Yao S, Lein ES, Zeng H, Levi BP, Ngai J, Ting JT, Tasic B. Cell. 2025 May 16:S0092-8674(25)00513-6. doi: 10.1016/j.cell.2025.05.002. PubMed 40403729.
Backbone
  Vector backbone: pAAV2
  Vector type: AAV
Growth in bacteria
  Bacterial resistance: Ampicillin, 100 μg/mL
  Growth temperature: 37°C
  Growth strain: NEB Stable
  Copy number: High Copy
Gene/Insert
  Gene/Insert name: SYFP2
  Species: Synthetic
  Promoter: minBG
  Cloning method: Restriction Enzyme; 5′ cloning site MluI (unknown if destroyed); 3′ cloning site SacI (unknown if destroyed)
Terms and licenses: Academic/Nonprofit Terms; Industry Terms: Not Available to Industry
How to cite: AiP1532 - pAAV-AiE2037m-minBG-SYFP2-WPRE3-BGHpA was a gift from Allen Institute for Brain Science & Bosiljka Tasic (Addgene plasmid # 230535 ; http://n2t.net/addgene:230535 ; RRID:Addgene_230535)
