[The description below was written by a language model from this plasmid's Addgene catalogue record and pLannotate feature annotations shown in this document.]
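Description:
AiP1532 - pAAV-AiE2037m-minBG-SYFP2-WPRE3-BGHpA is an AAV transfer plasmid built on a pAAV2 backbone, intended for packaging a reporter genome into recombinant adeno-associated virus for delivery to brain tissue. In bacteria it is maintained at high copy through a ColE1/pUC-type origin and selected with ampicillin via the β-lactamase gene and its native promoter. An f1 phage origin and small remnants of pBR322 bom and rop sequences also sit in the backbone. The expression cassette is flanked by AAV2 inverted terminal repeats, which provide the signals for replication and encapsidation of the genome. The annotation detects a full ITR on the 3′ side and only short fragments on the 5′ side, which may reflect how difficult these structured repeats are to sequence and annotate.

The payload pairs the enhancer AiE2037m with a minimal beta-globin promoter (minBG). A minimal promoter has little activity of its own, so transcription depends on the upstream enhancer, which is described as designed to direct expression to specific populations of brain cells. The record does not say which populations. Neither the enhancer nor minBG is annotated in the feature table, but they presumably occupy the unannotated stretch between the 5′ ITR and the reporter. This unit drives SYFP2, a rapidly maturing monomeric yellow fluorescent protein derived from Aequorea victoria. It is followed by WPRE3, a shortened woodchuck hepatitis virus posttranscriptional element that boosts transcript expression (detected as two WPRE fragments), and by the bovine growth hormone polyadenylation signal. The construct belongs to a collection of enhancer AAVs for genetic access to cortical cell types, and it serves to label and visualise the cells in which the enhancer is active.
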