Features (pLannotate 1.2.2; 14 found; start..end, strand, type, name):
     12..39      +  repeat_region  AAV2 ITR (fragment): inverted terminal repeat of adeno-associated virus serotype 2 inverted
     68..95      +  repeat_region  AAV2 ITR (fragment): inverted terminal repeat of adeno-associated virus serotype 2 inverted
    854..1570    +  CDS            SYFP2: SYFP2 is a basic (constitutively fluorescent) yellow fluorescent protein published in 2006, derived from Aequorea victoria. It is reported to be a very rapidly-maturing monomer with moderate acid sensitivity.
   1610..1767    +  misc_feature   WPRE (fragment): woodchuck hepatitis virus posttranscriptional regulatory element
   1773..1853    +  misc_feature   WPRE (fragment): woodchuck hepatitis virus posttranscriptional regulatory element
   1870..1981    +  polyA_signal   bGH poly(A) signal: bovine growth hormone polyadenylation signal
   2099..2239    +  repeat_region  AAV2 ITR: inverted terminal repeat of adeno-associated virus serotype 2 inverted
   2244..2295    -  misc_feature   bom (fragment): basis of mobility region from pBR322
   2314..2769    +  rep_origin     f1 ori (sequence partly withheld): f1 bacteriophage origin of replication; arrow indicates direction of (+) strand synthesis
   2770..2819    -  misc_feature   bom (fragment): basis of mobility region from pBR322
   2921..2956    -  CDS            rop (fragment): Rop protein, which maintains plasmids at low copy number; rop
   3051..3155    +  promoter       AmpR promoter: bla
   3156..4016    +  CDS            AmpR: β-lactamase; bla; confers resistance to ampicillin, carbenicillin, and related antibiotics
   4187..4775    +  rep_origin     ori: high-copy-number ColE1/pMB1/pBR322/pUC origin of replication
>Addgene plasmid #230535 | AiP1532 - pAAV-AiE2037m-minBG-SYFP2-WPRE3-BGHpA | addgene full sequence | sequence record 461940 | Addgene NGS Result
CCTGCAGGCAGCTGCGCGCTCGCTCGCTCACTGAGGCCGCCCGGGCGTCGGGCGACCTTTGGTCGCCCGG
CCTCAGTGAGCGAGCGAGCGCGCAGAGAGGGAGTGGCCAACTCCATCACTAGGGGTTCCTGCGGCCGCAC
GCGTGACAATCATGAGAGTACGAAAGCATGAGAGATATTATTTCAACAACTTATTCTTTATTTTAGAGGA
AGAACATCTGAGAACAAAAATATCTATAAAGGCATGATTAGCATAGAAAACAAGGGTATTGATCATTAAT
GGCACCTAATGTCATAGATAAAAAGAGACACTCAAACTTTATACATCTCCAAATAGAACACTTCACAATC
TATGAAGCAAAAATAAAGGAAAAAAAAAACAACACAAATCTAATCTTACAGAACTAAGTACCAATTTACA
GCAAGTGTAGACAAAGTAGCACATCAAATGACAATAGGAGATGCCATCAAGCGAAATCAATTCTGGGAAG
GTCTTAGAGAACAAGCAATAGTACTTCTTGAACACATCCATTATAAGTGAAAATAAAATGCTCTAGATAA
AAAGAGCCTTAGAGATGAATGAAGGATAATGAATCTGCTGCTTAATCACAAACATTTTGGTGATGAGATG
ATCAAGAAAACAAAAAGCTATTACTGAAATAGCTGGAAGTGTAATTAGTTACTGTGGAGAAGGACAGAGT
TGAGAAGAAGTAAAAGGATTGTGGTTGTGATAGATGTATGCCAATGTCCTTAAGGAGCTCGGGCTGGGCA
TAAAAGTCAGGGCAGAGCCATCTATTGCTTACATTTGCTTCTGGGATCCAGATCTTTCGAAGCTAGCGCT
ACCGGTCGCCACCATGGTGAGCAAGGGCGAGGAGCTGTTCACCGGGGTGGTGCCCATCCTGGTCGAGCTG
GACGGCGACGTAAACGGCCACAAGTTCAGCGTGTCCGGCGAGGGCGAGGGCGATGCCACCTACGGCAAGC
TGACCCTGAAGCTGATCTGCACCACCGGCAAGCTGCCCGTGCCCTGGCCCACCCTCGTGACCACCCTGGG
CTACGGCGTGCAGTGCTTCGCCCGCTACCCCGACCACATGAAGCAGCACGACTTCTTCAAGTCCGCCATG
CCCGAAGGCTACGTCCAGGAGCGCACCATCTTCTTCAAGGACGACGGCAACTACAAGACCCGCGCCGAGG
TGAAGTTCGAGGGCGACACCCTGGTGAACCGCATCGAGCTGAAGGGCATCGACTTCAAGGAGGACGGCAA
CATCCTGGGGCACAAGCTGGAGTACAACTACAACAGCCACAACGTCTATATCACCGCCGACAAGCAGAAG
AACGGCATCAAGGCCAACTTCAAGATCCGCCACAACATCGAGGACGGCGGCGTGCAGCTCGCCGACCACT
ACCAGCAGAACACCCCCATCGGCGACGGCCCCGTGCTGCTGCCCGACAACCACTACCTGAGCTACCAGTC
CAAGCTGAGCAAAGACCCCAACGAGAAGCGCGATCACATGGTCCTGCTGGAGTTCGTGACCGCCGCCGGG
ATCACTCTCGGCATGGACGAGCTGTACAAGTAAGTCGACGGCGCGCCGCGGCCGCGAATTCGATATCATA
ATCAACCTCTGGATTACAAAATTTGTGAAAGATTGACTGGTATTCTTAACTATGTTGCTCCTTTTACGCT
ATGTGGATACGCTGCTTTAATGCCTTTGTATCATGCTATTGCTTCCCGTATGGCTTTCATTTTCTCCTCC
TTGTATAAATCCTGGTTAGTTCTTGCCACGGCGGAACTCATCGCCGCCTGCCTTGCCCGCTGCTGGACAG
GGGCTCGGCTGTTGGGCACTGACAATTCCGTGGCTCGAGAGATCTTCGACTGTGCCTTCTAGTTGCCAGC
CATCTGTTGTTTGCCCCTCCCCCGTGCCTTCCTTGACCCTGGAAGGTGCCACTCCCACTGTCCTTTCCTA
ATAAAATGAGGAAATTGCATCGCATTGTCTGAGTAGGTGTCATTCTATTCTGGGGGGTGGGGTGGGGCAG
GACAGCAAGGGGGAGGATTGGGAAGACAATAGCAGGCATGAGATCTCACGTGCGGACCGAGCGGCCGCAG
GAACCCCTAGTGATGGAGTTGGCCACTCCCTCTCTGCGCGCTCGCTCGCTCACTGAGGCCGGGCGACCAA
AGGTCGCCCGACGCCCGGGCTTTGCCCGGGCGGCCTCAGTGAGCGAGCGAGCGCGCAGCTGCCTGCAGGG
GCGCCTGATGCGGTATTTTCTCCTTACGCATCTGTGCGGTATTTCACACCGCATA
[95 nt withheld, positions 2296-2390]
T
[46 nt withheld, positions 2392-2437]
C
[141 nt withheld, positions 2439-2579]
CCTTTGACGTTGGAGTCCACGTTCTTT
[37 nt withheld, positions 2607-2643]
ACTCTATCTCGGGCTATTCTTTTGATTTATAAGGGATTTTGCCGATTTCGGTCTATTGGTTAAAAAATGA
GCTGATTTAACAAAAATTTAACGCGAATTTTAACAAAATATTAACGTTTACAATTTTATGGTGCACTCTC
AGTACAATCTGCTCTGATGCCGCATAGTTAAGCCAGCCCCGACACCCGCCAACACCCGCTGACGCGCCCT
GACGGGCTTGTCTGCTCCCGGCATCCGCTTACAGACAAGCTGTGACCGTCTCCGGGAGCTGCATGTGTCA
GAGGTTTTCACCGTCATCACCGAAACGCGCGAGACGAAAGGGCCTCGTGATACGCCTATTTTTATAGGTT
AATGTCATGATAATAATGGTTTCTTAGACGTCAGGTGGCACTTTTCGGGGAAATGTGCGCGGAACCCCTA
TTTGTTTATTTTTCTAAATACATTCAAATATGTATCCGCTCATGAGACAATAACCCTGATAAATGCTTCA
ATAATATTGAAAAAGGAAGAGTATGAGTATTCAACATTTCCGTGTCGCCCTTATTCCCTTTTTTGCGGCA
TTTTGCCTTCCTGTTTTTGCTCACCCAGAAACGCTGGTGAAAGTAAAAGATGCTGAAGATCAGTTGGGTG
CACGAGTGGGTTACATCGAACTGGATCTCAACAGCGGTAAGATCCTTGAGAGTTTTCGCCCCGAAGAACG
TTTTCCAATGATGAGCACTTTTAAAGTTCTGCTATGTGGCGCGGTATTATCCCGTATTGACGCCGGGCAA
GAGCAACTCGGTCGCCGCATACACTATTCTCAGAATGACTTGGTTGAGTACTCACCAGTCACAGAAAAGC
ATCTTACGGATGGCATGACAGTAAGAGAATTATGCAGTGCTGCCATAACCATGAGTGATAACACTGCGGC
CAACTTACTTCTGACAACGATCGGAGGACCGAAGGAGCTAACCGCTTTTTTGCACAACATGGGGGATCAT
GTAACTCGCCTTGATCGTTGGGAACCGGAGCTGAATGAAGCCATACCAAACGACGAGCGTGACACCACGA
TGCCTGTAGCAATGGCAACAACGTTGCGCAAACTATTAACTGGCGAACTACTTACTCTAGCTTCCCGGCA
ACAATTAATAGACTGGATGGAGGCGGATAAAGTTGCAGGACCACTTCTGCGCTCGGCCCTTCCGGCTGGC
TGGTTTATTGCTGATAAATCTGGAGCCGGTGAGCGTGGGTCTCGCGGTATCATTGCAGCACTGGGGCCAG
ATGGTAAGCCCTCCCGTATCGTAGTTATCTACACGACGGGGAGTCAGGCAACTATGGATGAACGAAATAG
ACAGATCGCTGAGATAGGTGCCTCACTGATTAAGCATTGGTAACTGTCAGACCAAGTTTACTCATATATA
CTTTAGATTGATTTAAAACTTCATTTTTAATTTAAAAGGATCTAGGTGAAGATCCTTTTTGATAATCTCA
TGACCAAAATCCCTTAACGTGAGTTTTCGTTCCACTGAGCGTCAGACCCCGTAGAAAAGATCAAAGGATC
TTCTTGAGATCCTTTTTTTCTGCGCGTAATCTGCTGCTTGCAAACAAAAAAACCACCGCTACCAGCGGTG
GTTTGTTTGCCGGATCAAGAGCTACCAACTCTTTTTCCGAAGGTAACTGGCTTCAGCAGAGCGCAGATAC
CAAATACTGTTCTTCTAGTGTAGCCGTAGTTAGGCCACCACTTCAAGAACTCTGTAGCACCGCCTACATA
CCTCGCTCTGCTAATCCTGTTACCAGTGGCTGCTGCCAGTGGCGATAAGTCGTGTCTTACCGGGTTGGAC
TCAAGACGATAGTTACCGGATAAGGCGCAGCGGTCGGGCTGAACGGGGGGTTCGTGCACACAGCCCAGCT
TGGAGCGAACGACCTACACCGAACTGAGATACCTACAGCGTGAGCTATGAGAAAGCGCCACGCTTCCCGA
AGGGAGAAAGGCGGACAGGTATCCGGTAAGCGGCAGGGTCGGAACAGGAGAGCGCACGAGGGAGCTTCCA
GGGGGAAACGCCTGGTATCTTTATAGTCCTGTCGGGTTTCGCCACCTCTGACTTGAGCGTCGATTTTTGT
GATGCTCGTCAGGGGGGCGGAGCCTATGGAAAAACGCCAGCAACGCGGCCTTTTTACGGTTCCTGGCCTT
TTGCTGGCCTTTTGCTCACATGT
